>Addgene plasmid #61336 | pCri-15b | addgene full sequence | sequence record 425651 | Addgene NGS Result
AACGAAAACTCACGTTAAGGGATTTTGGTCATGAGATCAGATCTAACATCCAAAGACGAAAGGTTGAATG
AAACCTTTTTGCCATCCGACATCCACAGGTCCATTCTCACACATAAGTGCCAAACGCAACAGGAGGGGAT
ACACTAGCAGCAGACCGTTGCAAACGCAGGACCTCCACTCCTCTTCTCCTCAACACCCACTTTTGCCATC
GAAAAACCAGCCCAGTTATTGGGCTTGATTGGAGCTCGCTCATTCCAATTCCTTCTATTAGGCTACTAAC
ACCATGACTTTATTAGCCTGTCTATCCTGGCCCCCCTGGCGAGGTTCATGTTTGTTTATTTCCGAATGCA
ACAAGCTCCGCATTACACCCGAACATCACTCCAGATGAGGGCTTTCTGAGTGTGGGGTCAAATAGTTTCA
TGTTCCCCAAATGGCCCAAAACTGACAGTTTAAACGCTGTCTTGGAACCTAATATGACAAAAGCGTGATC
TCATCCAAGATGAACTAAGTTTGGTTCGTTGAAATGCTAACGGCCAGTTGGTCAAAAAGAAACTTCCAAA
AGTCGGCATACCGTTTGTCTTGTTTGGTATTGATTGACGAATGCTCAAAAATAATCTCATTAATGCTTAG
CGCAGTCTCTCTATCGCTTCTGAACCCCGGTGCACCTGTGCCGAAACGCAAATGGGGAAACACCCGCTTT
TTGGATGATTATGCATTGTCTCCACATTGTATGCTTCCAAGATTCTGGTGGGAATACTGCTGATAGCCTA
ACGTTCATGATCAAAATTTAACTGTTCTAACCCCTACTTGACAGCAATATATAAACAGAAGGAAGCTGCC
CTGTCTTAAACCTTTTTTTTTATCATCATTATTAGCTTACTTTCATAATTGCGACTGGTTCCAATTGACA
AGCTTTTGATTTTAACGACTTTTAACGACAACTTGAGAAGATCAAAAAACAACTAATTATTCGAAACGAT
GGGCAGCAGCCATCATCATCATCATCACAGCAGCGGCGAAAACCTTTACTTCCAGGGCCATATGGCTAGC
AAAGTGAGCAAGGGCGAGGAGCTGTTCACCGGGGTGGTGCCCATCCTGGTCGAGCTGGACGGCGACGTAA
ACGGCCACAAGTTCAGCGTGTCCGGCGAGGGCGAGGGCGATGCCACCTACGGCAAGCTGACCCTGAAGTT
CATCTGCACCACCGGCAAGCTGCCCGTGCCCTGGCCCACCCTCGTGACCACCTTCGGCTACGGCCTGCAG
TGCTTCGCCCGCTACCCCGACCACATGAAGCAGCACGACTTCTTCAAGTCCGCCATGCCCGAAGGCTACG
TCCAGGAGCGCACCATCTTCTTCAAGGACGACGGCAACTACAAGACCCGCGCCGAGGTGAAGTTCGAGGG
CGACACCCTGGTGAACCGCATCGAGCTGAAGGGCATCGACTTCAAGGAGGACGGCAACATCCTGGGGCAC
AAGCTGGAGTACAACTACAACAGCCACAACGTCTATATCATGGCCGACAAGCAGAAGAACGGCATCAAGG
TGAACTTCAAGATCCGCCACAACATCGAGGACGGCAGCGTGCAGCTCGCCGACCACTACCAGCAGAACAC
CCCCATCGGCGACGGCCCCGTGCTGCTGCCCGACAACCACTACCTGAGCACCCAGTCCGCCCTGAGCAAA
GACCCCAACGAGAAGCGCGATCACATGGTCCTGCTGGAGTTCGTGACCGCCGCCGGGATCACTCTCGGCA
TGGACGAGCTGTACAAGTAAGGTACCGGATCCGAATTCGAGCTCCGTCGACAAGCTTGCGGCCGCACTCG
AGCCGCGGCGGCCGCCAGCTTGGGCCCGAACAAAAACTCATCTCAGAAGAGGATCTGAATAGCGCCGTCG
ACCATCATCATCATCATCATTGAGTTTTAGCCTTAGACATGACTGTTCCTCAGTTCAAGTTGGGCACTTA
CGAGAAGACCGGTCTTGCTAGATTCTAATCAAGAGGATGTCAGAATGCCATTTGCCTGAGAGATGCAGGC
TTCATTTTTGATACTTTTTTATTTGTAACCTATATAGTATAGGATTTTTTTTGTCATTTTGTTTCTTCTC
GTACGAGCTTGCTCCTGATCAGCCTATCTCGCAGCTGATGAATATCTTGTGGTAGGGGTTTGGGAAAATC
ATTCGAGTTTGATGTTTTTCTTGGTATTTCCCACTCCTCTTCAGAGTACAGAAGATTAAGTGAGACCTTC
GTTTGTGCGGATCCCCCACACACCATAGCTTCAAAATGTTTCTACTCCTTTTTTACTCTTCCAGATTTTC
TCGGACTCCGCGCATCGCCGTACCACTTCAAAACACCCAAGCACAGCATACTAAATTTCCCCTCTTTCTT
CCTCTAGGGTGTCGTTAATTACCCGTACTAAAGGTTTGGAAAAGAAAAAAGAGACCGCCTCGTTTCTTTT
TCTTCGTCGAAAAAGGCAATAAAAATTTTTATCACGTTTCTTTTTCTTGAAAATTTTTTTTTTTGATTTT
TTTCTCTTTCGATGACCTCCCATTGATATTTAAGTTAATAAACGGTCTTCAATTTCTCAAGTTTCAGTTT
CATTTTTCTTGTTCTATTACAACTTTTTTTACTTCTTGCTCATTAGAAAGAAAGCATAGCAATCTAATCT
AAGGGCGGTGTTGACAATTAATCATCGGCATAGTATATCGGCATAGTATAATACGACAAGGTGAGGAACT
AAACCATGGCCAAGTTGACCAGTGCCGTTCCGGTGCTCACCGCGCGCGACGTCGCCGGAGCGGTCGAGTT
CTGGACCGACCGGCTCGGGTTCTCCCGGGACTTCGTGGAGGACGACTTCGCCGGTGTGGTCCGGGACGAC
GTGACCCTGTTCATCAGCGCGGTCCAGGACCAGGTGGTGCCGGACAACACCCTGGCCTGGGTGTGGGTGC
GCGGCCTGGACGAGCTGTACGCCGAGTGGTCGGAGGTCGTGTCCACGAACTTCCGGGACGCCTCCGGGCC
GGCCATGACCGAGATCGGCGAGCAGCCGTGGGGGCGGGAGTTCGCCCTGCGCGACCCGGCCGGCAACTGC
GTGCACTTCGTGGCCGAGGAGCAGGACTGACACGTCCGACGCGGCCCGACGGGTCCGAGGCCTCGGAGAT
CCGTCCCCCTTTTCCTTTGTCGATATCATGTAATTAGTTATGTCACGCTTACATTCACGCCCTCCCCCCA
CATCCGCTCTAACCGAAAAGGAAGGAGTTAGACAACCTGAAGTCTAGGTCCCTATTTATTTTTTTATAGT
TATGTTAGTATTAAGAACGTTATTTATATTTCAAATTTTTCTTTTTTTTCTGTACAGACGCGTGTACGCA
TGTAACATTATACTGAAAACCTTGCTTGAGAAGGTTTTGGGACGCTCGAAGGCTTTAATTTGCAAGCTGG
AGACCAACATGTGAGCAAAAGGCCAGCAAAAGGCCAGGAACCGTAAAAAGGCCGCGTTGCTGGCGTTTTT
CCATAGGCTCCGCCCCCCTGACGAGCATCACAAAAATCGACGCTCAAGTCAGAGGTGGCGAAACCCGACA
GGACTATAAAGATACCAGGCGTTTCCCCCTGGAAGCTCCCTCGTGCGCTCTCCTGTTCCGACCCTGCCGC
TTACCGGATACCTGTCCGCCTTTCTCCCTTCGGGAAGCGTGGCGCTTTCTCATAGCTCACGCTGTAGGTA
TCTCAGTTCGGTGTAGGTCGTTCGCTCCAAGCTGGGCTGTGTGCACGAACCCCCCGTTCAGCCCGACCGC
TGCGCCTTATCCGGTAACTATCGTCTTGAGTCCAACCCGGTAAGACACGACTTATCGCCACTGGCAGCAG
CCACTGGTAACAGGATTAGCAGAGCGAGGTATGTAGGCGGTGCTACAGAGTTCTTGAAGTGGTGGCCTAA
CTACGGCTACACTAGAAGAACAGTATTTGGTATCTGCGCTCTGCTGAAGCCAGTTACCTTCGGAAAAAGA
GTTGGTAGCTCTTGATCCGGCAAACAAACCACCGCTGGTAGCGGTGGTTTTTTTGTTTGCAAGCAGCAGA
TTACGCGCAGAAAAAAAGGATCTCAAGAAGATCCTTTGATCTTTTCTACGGGGTCTGACGCTCAGTGG
Features (pLannotate 1.2.2; 11 found; start..end, strand, type, name):
     40..978     +  promoter       AOX1 promoter: Pichia pastoris AOX1; inducible promoter, regulated by methanol
    991..1007    +  CDS            capTEV™ (fragment): composite tag for in vivo biotinylation, TEV protease cleavage, and 6xHis tagging
   1054..1770    +  CDS            EYFP: enhanced YFP mammalian codon-optimized
   1893..1910    +  CDS            capTEV™ (fragment): composite tag for in vivo biotinylation, TEV protease cleavage, and 6xHis tagging
   1920..1985    +  CDS            AOX1 (fragment): ALOX1_KOMPC - Experimental evidence at protein level: Swiss-Prot protein existence level 1. Major isoform of alcohol oxidase, which catalyzes the oxidation of methanol to formaldehyde and hydrogen peroxide, the first step in the methanol utilization pathway of methylotrophic yeasts. From Komagataella phaffii (strain ATCC 76273 / CBS 7435 / CECT 11047 / NRRL Y-11430 / Wegner 21-1) (Yeast) (Pichia pastoris).
   1989..2235    +  terminator     AOX1 terminator: Pichia pastoris AOX1; transcription terminator for AOX1
   2256..2663    +  promoter       TEF1 promoter: S. cerevisiae TEF1; promoter for EF-1α
   2670..2717    +  promoter       EM7 promoter: synthetic bacterial promoter&nbsp
   2736..3110    +  CDS            BleoR: antibiotic-binding protein; Sh ble from Streptoalloteichus hindustanus; confers resistance to bleomycin, phleomycin, and Zeocin™
   3176..3423    +  terminator     CYC1 terminator: S. cerevisiae CYC1; transcription terminator for CYC1
   3498..4086    -  rep_origin     ori: high-copy-number ColE1/pMB1/pBR322/pUC origin of replication
