[The description below was written by a language model from this plasmid's Addgene catalogue record and pLannotate feature annotations shown in this document.]
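Description:
pCri-15b is a yeast expression plasmid from the pCri vector collection for recombinant protein expression and purification. It is built on the pPICZA backbone and intended for intracellular production in the methylotrophic yeast Pichia pastoris (Komagataella phaffii). The sequenced record is 4,128 nt. In E. coli it is propagated through a high-copy ColE1/pUC-type origin. The table shows no yeast replication origin, which fits the usual use of pPICZ-type vectors as integrating plasmids, although the record does not describe the integration strategy.

A single Sh ble (BleoR) gene provides Zeocin selection in both hosts. It sits behind tandem promoters, the S. cerevisiae TEF1 promoter for yeast and the synthetic EM7 promoter for bacteria, and is followed by the CYC1 terminator.

The expression cassette is driven by the methanol-inducible AOX1 promoter and closed by the AOX1 terminator, with a short fragment of AOX1 coding sequence annotated just upstream of the terminator. The catalogue lists the insert as green fluorescent protein with His-tags at both the N and C termini. The automated annotation labels the roughly 720 bp fluorescent protein ORF as EYFP, a close GFP derivative, so the exact variant should be checked against the sequence. The two short "capTEV fragment" hits flanking the ORF most likely correspond to the hexahistidine stretches rather than to a full biotinylation/TEV tag.

The record does not state the role of the GFP insert. It could serve as an expression reporter, or as a placeholder to be replaced by a gene of interest, whose product could then be purified by metal-affinity chromatography through the His-tags.
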