Addgene plasmid #61336: pCri-15b
Purpose: Protein expression.
Depositing lab: F Xavier Gomis-Ruth. Depositing organization: Institut de Biologia Molecular de Barcelona (IBMB-CSIC). Publication: The pCri System: A Vector Collection for Recombinant Protein Expression and Purification. Goulas T, Cuppari A, Garcia-Castellanos R, Snipas S, Glockshuber R, Arolas JL, Gomis-Ruth FX. PLoS One. 2014 Nov 11;9(11):e112643. doi: 10.1371/journal.pone.0112643. eCollection 2014. PONE-D-14-36402 PubMed 25386923.
Backbone
  Vector backbone: pPICZA
  Vector type: Yeast Expression
Growth in bacteria
  Bacterial resistance: Bleocin (Zeocin), 50 μg/mL
  Growth temperature: 37°C
  Growth strain: DH5alpha
  Copy number: High Copy
Gene/Insert
  Gene/Insert name: Green fluorescent protein
  Tag / fusion protein: His-tag (N terminal on insert); His-tag (C terminal on insert)
Terms and licenses: Academic/Nonprofit Terms; Industry Terms: Not Available to Industry
How to cite: pCri-15b was a gift from F Xavier Gomis-Ruth (Addgene plasmid # 61336 ; http://n2t.net/addgene:61336 ; RRID:Addgene_61336)
