>Addgene plasmid #61336 | pCri-15b | depositor partial sequence | sequence record 99667 | Cloning/Expression region
GACACTTGAGAAGATCAAAAAACAACTAATTATTCGAAACGATGGGCAGCAGCCATCATCATCATCATCA
CAGCAGCGGCGAAAACCTTTACTTCCAGGGCCATATGGCTAGCAAAGTGAGCAAGGGCGAGGAGCTGTTC
ACCGGGGTGGTGCCCATCCTGGTCGAGCTGGACGGCGACGTAAACGGCCACAAGTTCAGCGTGTCCGGCG
AGGGCGAGGGCGATGCCACCTACGGCAAGCTGACCCTGAAGTTCATCTGCACCACCGGCAAGCTGCCCGT
GCCCTGGCCCACCCTCGTGACCACCTTCGGCTACGGCCTGCAGTGCTTCGCCCGCTACCCCGACCACATG
AAGCAGCACGACTTCTTCAAGTCCGCCATGCCCGAAGGCTACGTCCAGGAGCGCACCATCTTCTTCAAGG
ACGACGGCAACTACAAGACCCGCGCCGAGGTGAAGTTCGAGGGCGACACCCTGGTGAACCGCATCGAGCT
GAAGGGCATCGACTTCAAGGAGGACGGCAACATCCTGGGGCACAAGCTGGAGTACAACTACAACAGCCAC
AACGTCTATATCATGGCCGACAAGCAGAAGAACGGCATCAAGGTGAACTTCAAGATCCGCCACAACATCG
AGGACGGCAGCGTGCAGCTCGCCGACCACTACCAGCAGAACACCCCCATCGGCGACGGCCCCGTGCTGCT
GCCCGACAACCACTACCTGAGCACCCAGTCCGCCCTGAGCAAAGACCCCAACGAGAAGCGCGATCACATG
GTCCTGCTGGAGTTCGTGACCGCCGCCGGGATCACTCTCGGCATGGACGAGCTGTACAAGTAAGGTACCG
GATCCGAATTCGAGCTCCGTCGACAAGCTTGCGGCCGCACTCGAGCCGCGGCGGCCGCCAGCTTGGGCCC
GAACAAAAACTCATCTCAGAAGAGGATCTGAATAGCGCCGTCGACCATCATCATCATCATCATTGAGTTT
TAGCCTTAGACATGACTGTTCCTCAGTTCAAGTTGGGCACTTACGAGNAAGACCGGTCT
