>Addgene plasmid #61336 | pCri-15b | addgene partial sequence | sequence record 101020 | EGFP-C 5'-CATGGTCCTGCTGGAGTTCGTG-3'
GTAAGGTACCGGATCCGAATTCGAGCTCCGTCGACAAGCTTGCGGCCGCACTCGAGCCGCGGCGGCCGCC
AGCTTGGGCCCGAACAAAAACTCATCTCAGAAGAGGATCTGAATAGCGCCGTCGACCATCATCATCATCA
TCATTGAGTTTTAGCCTTAGACATGACTGTTCCTCAGTTCAAGTTGGGCACTTACGAGAAGACCGGTCTT
GCTAGATTCTAATCAAGAGGATGTCAGAATGCCATTTGCCTGAGAGATGCAGGCTTCATTTTTGATACTT
TTTTATTTGTAACCTATATAGTATAGGATTTTTTTTGTCATTTTGTTTCTTCTCGTACGAGCTTGCTCCT
GATCAGCCTATCTCGCAGCTGATGAATATCTTGTGGTAGGGGTTTGGGAAAATCATTCGAGTTTGATGTT
TTTCTTGGTATTTCCCACTCCTCTTCAGAGTACAGAAGATTAAGTGAGACCTTCGTTTGTGCGGATCCCC
CACACACCATAGCTTCAAAATGTTTCTACTCCTTTTTTACTCTTCCAGATTTTCTCGGACTCCGCGCATC
GCCGTACCACTTCAAAACACCCAAGCACAGCATACTAAATTTCCCCTCTTTCTTCCTCTAGGGTGTCGTT
AATTACCCGTACTAAAGGTTTGGAAAAGAAAAAAGAGACCGCCTCGTTTCTTTTTCTTCGTCG
