>Addgene plasmid #61336 | pCri-15b | addgene partial sequence | sequence record 101348 | EGFP-N 5'-CGTCGCCGTCCAGCTCGACCAG-3'
TGGCGAGGTTCATGTTTGTTTATTTCCGAATGCAACAAGCTCCGCATTACACCCGAACATCACTCCAGAT
GAGGGCTTTCTGAGTGTGGGGTCAAATAGTTTCATGTTCCCCAAATGGCCCAAAACTGACAGTTTAAACG
CTGTCTTGGAACCTAATATGACAAAAGCGTGATCTCATCCAAGATGAACTAAGTTTGGTTCGTTGAAATG
CTAACGGCCAGTTGGTCAAAAAGAAACTTCCAAAAGTCGGCATACCGTTTGTCTTGTTTGGTATTGATTG
ACGAATGCTCAAAAATAATCTCATTAATGCTTAGCGCAGTCTCTCTATCGCTTCTGAACCCCGGTGCACC
TGTGCCGAAACGCAAATGGGGAAACACCCGCTTTTTGGATGATTATGCATTGTCTCCACATTGTATGCTT
CCAAGATTCTGGTGGGAATACTGCTGATAGCCTAACGTTCATGATCAAAATTTAACTGTTCTAACCCCTA
CTTGACAGCAATATATAAACAGAAGGAAGCTGCCCTGTCTTAAACCTTTTTTTTTATCATCATTATTAGC
TTACTTTCATAATTGCGACTGGTTCCAATTGACAAGCTTTTGATTTTAACGACTTTTAACGACAACTTGA
GAAGATCAAAAAACAACTAATTATTCGAAACGATGGGCAGCAGCCATCATCATCATCATCACAGCAGCGG
CGAAAACCTTTACTTCCAGGGCCATATGGCTAGC
